Addgene plasmid #114330: pStA0::J23113
Purpose: Promoter J23113 in pStA0
Depositing lab: John Heap. Depositing organization: Imperial College London. Publication: Start-Stop Assembly: a functionally scarless DNA assembly system optimized for metabolic engineering. Taylor GM, Mordaka PM, Heap JT. Nucleic Acids Res. 2018 Nov 20. pii: 5193345. doi: 10.1093/nar/gky1182. PubMed 30462270.
Backbone
  Vector backbone: pGT400
  Backbone size w/o insert (bp): 2210
  Vector type: Synthetic Biology
Growth in bacteria
  Bacterial resistance: Ampicillin, 100 μg/mL
  Growth temperature: 37°C
  Growth strain: DH5alpha
  Copy number: High Copy
Gene/Insert
  Gene/Insert name: Promoter J23113
  Species: Synthetic
  Insert size (bp): 38
  Cloning method: Unknown
  Sequencing primers: 5′ OligoGT234 GGGGAAACGCCTGGTATCT; 3′ OligoGT235 AGCAAAAACAGGAAGGCAAA
Terms and licenses: Academic/Nonprofit Terms; Industry Terms: Not Available to Industry
Depositor comments: Accession Number MG649438, Alternative ID = pGT328 . Please visit https://www.biorxiv.org/content/early/2018/07/04/361626 for bioRxiv preprint.
How to cite: pStA0::J23113 was a gift from John Heap (Addgene plasmid # 114330 ; http://n2t.net/addgene:114330 ; RRID:Addgene_114330)
