[The description below was written by a language model from this plasmid's Addgene catalogue record and pLannotate feature annotations shown in this document.]
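Description:
pStA0::J23113 is a small (about 2.2 kb) synthetic-biology storage plasmid that holds a single regulatory part, the synthetic constitutive bacterial promoter J23113, in the pStA0 vector (backbone recorded as pGT400). It belongs to the Start-Stop Assembly toolkit, a hierarchical DNA assembly system described by its developers as functionally scarless and optimized for metabolic engineering. In such systems, individual parts (promoters, ribosome binding sites, coding sequences and terminators) are kept in basic storage plasmids like this one. They are then combined into expression units and multi-gene pathways. The record lists the cloning method as unknown and does not describe the restriction sites or fusion overhangs flanking the part.

The plasmid is propagated in E. coli from a high-copy ColE1/pUC-type origin and selected with ampicillin through a β-lactamase gene driven by its native bla promoter. The 38 bp insert lies between an rrnB T1 terminator and a phage lambda t0 terminator. These presumably insulate the cloning position from transcription reading in from or out into the backbone. The automated annotation labels this region as a fragment of the J23119 promoter rather than J23113. That is expected, because J23113 is a member of the same Anderson promoter family derived from the J23119 consensus, and the partial match reflects shared sequence rather than a different insert. There is no reporter, coding sequence or ribosome binding site downstream, so the construct serves as a source of a defined promoter part. It can be used to build constructs or combinatorial libraries in which expression levels are varied by choice of promoter.
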