Features (pLannotate 1.2.2; 6 found; start..end, strand, type, name):
     99..185     +  terminator     rrnB T1 terminator: Escherichia coli rrnB; transcription terminator T1 from the E. coli rrnB gene
    230..246     -  promoter       J23119(SpeI) promoter (fragment): bacterial promoter (Registry of Standard Biological Parts BBa J23119) modified to end with an SpeI site
    272..366     -  terminator     lambda t0 terminator: transcription terminator from phage lambda
    524..1112    -  rep_origin     ori: high-copy-number ColE1/pMB1/pBR322/pUC origin of replication
   1283..2143    -  CDS            AmpR: β-lactamase; bla; confers resistance to ampicillin, carbenicillin, and related antibiotics
   2144..2248    -  promoter       AmpR promoter: bla
>Addgene plasmid #114330 | pStA0::J23113 | addgene full sequence | sequence record 229064 | Addgene NGS Result
CACATTTCCCCGAAAAGTGCCACCTGACGTCTAAGAAACCATTATTATCATGACATTAACCTATAAAAAT
AGGCGTATCACGAGGCCCTTTCGGGCATCAAATAAAACGAAAGGCTCAGTCGAAAGACTGGGCCTTTCGT
TTTATCTGTTGTTTGTCGGTGAACGCTCTCCTGAGTAGGACAAATCCGCCGCCCTAGAGGTCTTACGCTC
TTCATGGGCTAGCATAATCCCTAGGACTGAGCTAGCCATCAGCTGCGAAGAGCCACACTGGATTCTCACC
AATAAAAAACGCCCGGCGGCAACCGAGCGTTCTGAACAAATCCAGATGGAGTTCTGAGGTCATTACTGGA
TCTATCAACAGGAGTCCAAGGCGCTCGGTCGTTCGGCTGCGGCGAGCGGTATCAGCTCACTCAAAGGCGG
TAATACGGTTATCCACAGAATCAGGGGATAACGCAGGAAAGAACATGTGAGCAAAAGGCCAGCAAAAGGC
CAGGAACCGTAAAAAGGCCGCGTTGCTGGCGTTTTTCCATAGGCTCCGCCCCCCTGACGAGCATCACAAA
AATCGACGCTCAAGTCAGAGGTGGCGAAACCCGACAGGACTATAAAGATACCAGGCGTTTCCCCCTGGAA
GCTCCCTCGTGCGCTCTCCTGTTCCGACCCTGCCGCTTACCGGATACCTGTCCGCCTTTCTCCCTTCGGG
AAGCGTGGCGCTTTCTCATAGCTCACGCTGTAGGTATCTCAGTTCGGTGTAGGTCGTTCGCTCCAAGCTG
GGCTGTGTGCACGAACCCCCCGTTCAGCCCGACCGCTGCGCCTTATCCGGTAACTATCGTCTTGAGTCCA
ACCCGGTAAGACACGACTTATCGCCACTGGCAGCAGCCACTGGTAACAGGATTAGCAGAGCGAGGTATGT
AGGCGGTGCTACAGAGTTCTTGAAGTGGTGGCCTAACTACGGCTACACTAGAAGAACAGTATTTGGTATC
TGCGCTCTGCTGAAGCCAGTTACCTTCGGAAAAAGAGTTGGTAGCTCTTGATCCGGCAAACAAACCACCG
CTGGTAGCGGTGGTTTTTTTGTTTGCAAGCAGCAGATTACGCGCAGAAAAAAAGGATCTCAAGAAGATCC
TTTGATCTTTTCTACGGGGTCTGACGCTCAGTGGAACGAAAACTCACGTTAAGGGATTTTGGTCATGAGA
TTATCAAAAAGGATCTTCACCTAGATCCTTTTAAATTAAAAATGAAGTTTTAAATCAATCTAAAGTATAT
ATGAGTAAACTTGGTCTGACAGTTACCAATGCTTAATCAGTGAGGCACCTATCTCAGCGATCTGTCTATT
TCGTTCATCCATAGTTGCCTGACTCCCCGTCGTGTAGATAACTACGATACGGGAGGGCTTACCATCTGGC
CCCAGTGCTGCAATGATACCGCGGGACCCACGCTCACCGGCTCCAGATTTATCAGCAATAAACCAGCCAG
CCGGAAGGGCCGAGCGCAGAAGTGGTCCTGCAACTTTATCCGCCTCCATCCAGTCTATTAATTGTTGCCG
GGAAGCTAGAGTAAGTAGTTCGCCAGTTAATAGTTTGCGCAACGTTGTTGCCATTGCTACAGGCATCGTG
GTGTCACGCTCGTCGTTTGGTATGGCTTCATTCAGCTCCGGTTCCCAACGATCAAGGCGAGTTACATGAT
CCCCCATGTTGTGCAAAAAAGCGGTTAGCTCCTTCGGTCCTCCGATCGTTGTCAGAAGTAAGTTGGCCGC
AGTGTTATCACTCATGGTTATGGCAGCACTGCATAATTCTCTTACTGTCATGCCATCCGTAAGATGCTTT
TCTGTGACTGGTGAGTACTCAACCAAGTCATTCTGAGAATAGTGTATGCGGCGACCGAGTTGCTCTTGCC
CGGCGTCAATACGGGATAATACCGCGCCACATAGCAGAACTTTAAAAGTGCTCATCATTGGAAAACGTTC
TTCGGGGCGAAAACTCTCAAGGATCTTACCGCTGTTGAGATCCAGTTCGATGTAACCCACTCGTGCACCC
AACTGATCTTCAGCATCTTTTACTTTCACCAGCGTTTCTGGGTGAGCAAAAACAGGAAGGCAAAATGCCG
CAAAAAAGGGAATAAGGGCGACACGGAAATGTTGAATACTCATACTCTTCCTTTTTCAATATTATTGAAG
CATTTATCAGGGTTATTGTCTCATGAGCGGATACATATTTGAATGTATTTAGAAAAATAAACAAATAGGG
GTTCCGCG
